>Addgene plasmid #105980 | bactin:GFP-LAP2b | addgene full sequence | sequence record 203775 | Addgene NGS Result
GTAAAACGACGGCCAGTGAGCGCGCGTAATACGACTCACTATAGGGCGAATTGGGTACCAAATAGTAGGA
ATTACCCACCTGTACAAGTGCTGAAAACTTGGATGAATAAGCCCGTTTGCCATTTTCTACTGCTATTTTA
AATCTTTTCTGTATTTGTCTGCATTTGTCTTTACCCTTGAATAAATGTTTTAGTTGTTTTTTTTCAATTA
TGACTGTGTTTAACAGACATTATTACAATAATATGTAATAGTAGTACACACTATTATTATGTAATAGTAC
TTGTTGACTGTATTTGAGAACTGGACCGAGTGAGTGTTACGTCACCCATTCAAAATGACTTACTTCTGGC
TCCAACAAAATGAAGTTAATTCAGTTGCCATTTTTCACTGTATGGACATCGCCGTGTTGGAGCTAGACGT
TGCCAATAAGCAAGAAAGAGCCGAGATGCGTCGAGTCTGAGTCACCGTTCCTATGGCAACCCCTCTAACC
AATCAGAAGTAAGCTTGTTGGAAGTCCACAGCCTACCACTTGAAAGCGGGCTGCACAAAATCTGTCAAAC
GTTTTGAACGTTGGATGTGAGAGCACATACTTTTATTAAGGCATCTGGTTGGTCAGTTTATAATATCAAC
AACTTGGGCTACAGAAAAGAAAAGTTATTACAGAAATTATGATTAACAAGTACATGTTAAATAAAGATTT
TAATATGAATGCCACCACTGGAGCATTCATGCCATTTGGAGCTTCTTCCTGTTTGGATCACTAGAAGGAG
GAGGTCACTCATTACAGTTCTCATATACAGTCGTTGGTTGGTTGGTTGGTTGGTAGATTGATTGATTGAT
TGATTGATTGATTGATTGATTGATTGATTGATTGATTGATTGATTGATTGATTGATTGATTGATTGGTAG
TCAAAATAAGAAATAATTTCCACAGATTCATTACAGAAATGATTAAATGCATACATAAAAAACTGGGGGG
GGGGGGGATACAACAACACACTTAAGTCACATTTGCCTACGTAAAGAAAAGTAAAGAAAATCAATAGCTA
TATTTTACATCTCCTTTTTTTGCTGTCTTTTAATTAGCCTTGTTTTGCTGTTATCTTGATTGAAACTGTA
ACTTCTTCACCTGCTTCTTTTCTTTGTAGGTTTTGCCAGCCCAGAAACAGGCATGGCTGTGCAAGGCCAG
AGCACCATGCACAATGCGCTGCATGTCTTCATGAACGGCTCAATGTCCTCAGTCCAGGGCTCAGCCAACG
ACCCCATCTTCCTCCTTCACCATGCTTTCATTGACAGGTAACAAACACGTCATGACATTAGACTGCACAG
TTTTTGACAAAGTTCATACAATCTGTTGTTTATAGCTGCTACAATTAGTGAAGTTTGTGAATGTACTTGG
ATGAGCAGCGAAAGATCAATTGAGATCAATTGTTAGAGTTTGGTTGCCCTGCAGAGCAAAGAACAAAAAA
TAATCTGGTGGCTTTACTGCGTGAGGTTATTATTGGTGGAATAGAAACACAAAACATAATTGCATTTATT
TGTTTAATTTTTTATCTTATCTTAACTTTCATCTTGCATATTTGTTTCTTACATCATTTCTAGCATCTTT
GAGCGCTGGCTAAGAACTCATCAGCCTCCCCGGTCCATCTACCCACGTACCAATGCACCAATTGGCCACA
ATGACGGCTACTACATGGTGCCATTCCTTCCTCTTTATAGGAATGGAGACTACCTCCTGTCCAACAATGC
TCTTGGATACGAGTACGCCTACCTGTTGGACCCAGGTCATTGCACAACACCAGAAATGCCCTCTGATCTG
CAAAAGACGTGAATATCTGTTCAGACACCCATATCCACTCTGTTCCACACAGGTCAGAGGTTTGTCCAGG
AGTTCTTGACAGAGGTGTAAAAAGTACTCAAAAATTTTACTCAAGTGAAAGTACAAGTACTTAGGGAAAA
TTTTACTCAATTAAAAGTAAAAGTATCTGGCTAGAATCTTACTTGAGTAAAAGTAAAAAAGTACTCCATT
AAAATTGTACTTGAGTATTAAGGAAGTAAAAGTAAAAGCAAGAAAGAAAACTAGAGATTCTTGTTTAAGC
TTTTAATCTCAAAAAACATTAAATGAAATGCATACAAGGTTTTATCCTGCTTTAGAACTGTTTGTATTTA
ATTATCAAACTATAAGACAGACAATCTAATGCCAGTACACGCTACTCAAAGTTGTAAAACCTCAGATTTA
ACTTCAGTAGAAGCTGATTCTCAAAATTGTTAGTGTCAAGCCTAGCTCTTTTGGGGCTGAAAAGCAATCC
TGCAGTGCTGAAAAGCCTCTCACAGGCAGCCGATGCGGGAAGAGGTGTATTAGTCTTGATAGAGAGGCTG
CAAATAGCAGGAAACGTGAGCAGAGACTCCCTGGTGTCTGAAACACAGGCCAGATGGGCCCTCGAGCAGG
AAACAGCTATGACCATGATTACGCCAAGCTATCAACTTTGTATAGAAAAGTTGAAAATTCCAGTTTGAAG
AAACTTTTCAAGACTCACCTTTTCACTGTTGGTCTTAATTTAGGTTGATTATTTTTGTCAATTTAATAAT
TACATTGTATTGTTCATATTTTATTGTCTTATTGTGGTGTTTTTACAGCTTTTTTATTGTTCTGCTTTGT
TACTGTTTGCCTTGTATGCATTGTAGCGCTTTGGGTCTGAGAAAAGCGCACTATAAATAAACTGTATTAT
TATTATTAGGGATGGACATCACGGTGGCGCGATGGGTGGCACAATTACCTCACAGCAAGTAGGTTGCTGT
TTAGAGCCCCGGCTGGATCAGTTGGCAGTTCTGTGTGGAGTTTGCATGTTCTCCCTGTTCAAGTAGGTTT
CCTCCCGGTGCTCTGGTTTCCCCTCACAAGTCCAAAGACATGATGTATAGGTGAATGGGGTAAGCTAAAT
TGACCATAGTGAGTGTGTGTGTGTGTGTGAATGAGAGTGTATAGGTGTTTCCCAGTGTTAGGTTGCAACT
GGAAGGACATCTGCTGTGTAAAACATATGCAGGATAAGTTGGCGGTTCATTCCCCTATGGTGACCCCTGG
TTAATTAAAGGACTAAGTTGAAAATGAATGAATGAATGAATGATTAGAGATAAACCGATACCACTTTTTT
ACAAACCGATATGAGTACAAGTATAATAGTTTCTGTTACTCGACAATACTGAGTACCGATTCTGATACTT
CTTGGATTTGGTTTCAATGTAATTAATTTGAAAGAAGGTTTTATTTCTTGCCTGTCGCAAGGATGAACAC
AAAAATCTTTACCAGAAGGATATTTTAAGCTAAGAATATACGCACGTTGTTGACAACCCTGTATCGATTA
CCGATTAAACGTGGACATTTAAAGGATAAGTTATGCTTGCGCCATCACAACTTTACACATTACATGATCA
AAGATCATATTGAATATTCGGTTTATTCGTCAGAAGCCTATAGATTTGTTAAAAGTGTATTTTATAAACG
GATGGTTTATAAAGACTAAGCTATTAATATATCAGACATTCATTAATACATCAAGACATCGATGTCAGGT
AGGACAACAAATCACATCCATGTAATGAAATCTTGTTGAGTGGTATTGGTGCGTGGTTTCAGCATTTCAT
GTGCAATACGAGTAAGAATATTTTAACCAAGTATCGACCCAAAACCTGATACTGGTATCGGTGCATCCCT
TATTATTATTATTATCAAAAACACACTTGTTTTATTTATGTGGGTGCCAAACAACAAACTATGAAATGCA
GCATGACACGCCCAAAAAGTGTTCCTTTGAGAACAACTTCATAAATATGTTTCTTATCATTATGCATGAA
TGGTGTACTGGGAGAGCTTTGGTATCAGAATTGAGATAAGAGACTTTGGCATTCTAAAGGACAATGACAT
TATCACACTGACAGTCAACAACACTTTATTGCTCTGGAAATCTTATGTCATGGGGCAAAGCTGAGGTTCA
TTAGGACAGTACCTTATTTAGAGATGAATGGGAAGGCTGTAGTGGGCTGCTATCAGGGAAGGGTGGTGGT
CCTCGGGGGAACTATGGACTCACAAAAGCACATCTGCTGTAACAAGATCCCCTGTGCAATCTACAAAAGT
TACAAAGAGAAGCATGGTTGGTTAAAAAATAGAATTGACTGGATATGCTGAATGCATTGTTTGTTGTGTG
TTACATCACATTAACCACAGATTGGTGCTAAATATTTGCTTATCTTATAAAAACCTGTGTGTTTATAAAG
GGGGGTGTGGATGGATGCTTGGCATTCTTTGAAAAGATGTTGGGGGATGGAAGGAGGAGACCTTATTGAT
GAGTATCCAGTTTGCAGATAACAAGTTTTTAGACATTCATACTATGATGCTGTTTATGTCTGTTTTTTCT
CATTTTTTCTATACACAAACAGCTATAAAACATTCACTTTTATATCTGATGCTGTATATTAAATTTCGTT
GTATTTATTCTGTTTGCTCTGTTGGGTCATAGCTAGGGCCAGACAGAATCTGCTGACATTTTTTGCTTTT
TCTGCAGAGAATTTTGTAAACAATCTGTGATTTATGCGAGATTTTTTCGGGAGTATCGTAACTAAAAACT
TACTATATGAAATAAAAAAAAATAATACCTTTTTAACTTTTAATAAATATATACAATGCAAGTCCACCTA
GATCCAATTATTTGGTCGACAAAGCAAGTCTCTCACATAATATATCTTCTAAAAGACAGAAAACATTACT
TTCAGACCATATTGTAATCAAATGAACACTTTCATATTAGTCAATAATATTACGGAAATGTATTTAAAAA
CTGAATAAACATATATTTACACCTTTGTCTTTATTTCTAGAGTGCTTTTACAATGTAGATTGTGTCAAAG
CAGCTTAACTTAGAGGATTAGTATAGTAAATTGAAACTGTGTCAGTCCATTTTTTAAGAGTTTAAGTTCA
GTTCAGTTTAGTTCAGTGTGAGTTAATTTTTACTGCTGAGAGTCCAAACACTAAAGAGCAAATCCAAATA
CACAAGTCAATAAATAAACTCAATGATGGGCTAAAGATCTGGGGAAATCTGCAGATTTCTGTGCGCACAG
ATTCTGTGTGGGCCTAGTCATTACCTATACTCAACGTTTACTCTGAGAAACTTCCATATTTTAGAGGTAA
AATGCTCAGAATTGTAAAAAGTCTTGTCAAAATACTTGGAATTTGCCAAAAACAAAATAAAAGTCACATC
ACCTCATTGTCCTTGGTATCAGCAAGCACTTTTAACACAATCAGCTGTTTTTGTTTATAACTCCCACTGA
AGGCCATGTGCATTACTCCCAAGTTACACAGTAAAAAGTCACATGTAGTTTATCATGATCACTGCTGCTC
AAGCACAGCTTTATCTGTTATTCAGTGTGGCAATATCTGAAATGTGTGCAAAATATTATTTATTGTAGCT
GATCACCAACACTTTCAGTGTTTTTTTTTTCTACTTTTAATGAGAATTATGTTCTTAGGATTTATCCTTA
TAAACCTCTTTAAAAAGAAATGTTATGTCTGCATAGACACGACATGAAATTATGAACAGAAAATTTAACT
ATTTAAGATCAAGACTTGACATATAACATTTCTAATGAACATTAAACCTGAGGTAGGCCCACTTGCAAAA
ATGTAACTGCTATCACTCACTTTATACATCATTGTGTAACTTGTACACACAAAAATAGTGAAGCAATGTG
GCATGGAATGCAGGTCCCATTCATTCAAAGTTATTAAAGCACTTTCTTAAAGTGCATTACTACTGAGCTA
AGACCAGCTAGTTGCTCATACAACATACTACAAGTAGTGTCATCCTAATTTGGATAAAAAAAATGTCCAT
TTTATACATGGAAAAGTACTCATTAGATCCCCCATTGTTTGTATTACGGTATTTCGTGAACACAAGAGGT
AAATGACCTACAGAGCTGCTGTTGTGTTAGATTGAAAACACAACACAGGATCATGGAGGCATCCATCATT
ATGACGCATTCTGCCACTTGTAACTCTGCACAGACTTTTTGAAAAGTTTAATTGAGTCTTGGCGTTGTCG
CAGAAAAATACGAAAAATTCTGTGTTAAAATTTGCAAATAAAAATTCCAGTTTTATAGGAAATCGCCATG
GCCTTGTTCTTTAACCAGTTAAGCTTCCCCTTCTTTCACTCTCAAGTTGCAAGAAGCAAGTGTAGCAATG
TGCACGCGACAGCCGGGTGTGTGACGCTGGACCAATCAGAGCACAGAGCTCCGAAAGTTTACCTTTTATG
GCTAGAGCCGGGTATGTGCCGTCATATAAAAGAGCGCGCCCAGCTTTTCAGCCTCACTTTGAGCTCCTCC
ACACGCAGCTAGTGCGGAATATCATCTGCTTGTAACCCATTCTCTTAAGTCGACAACCCCCCAAACCCAA
GGTGAGTTGGTTTTACAGTTTTTAAGCGTTTAATTATAGTTTCTATCTATTAATGTTAAGTAAAATGTGT
AAATGGATAAATATGATTTGATGAAGTCTTTAGACAGTTCATAACGGTCTCTTTGTAGTTATCTACTAGG
TTTGATTTATAAGTGGTGGTTCTTTTGATAATCTATGTTACATTTAATAAATATTGGCTGTATCTTAACT
TTTTTGTAGCGTTAGTGGATGTGGCAGGTGAGAATGTCGGTAATTTAACGTGACCAGTCGTAGGCACGAC
ATTGAACATTGAATAGGCCGGTGTGAAATGGGTGTTAAGTCTTAATATAAAGTTGTGTTCTGGCTAATCT
CTCTTTAACAGCCATAAATGTGATTTTTAACTACAGTTTTGAGGGTGCTGGTGAGCATGTTGCACACTTG
ATGGATAGCCGGCATGGGAAGTTCTTTGTGCAGGCAGTGCTGCAGCAGGGTGTGACCTACTTTAGCTAGC
CGGCTAACCAGCTCTCATCTGATGTAACGTAAACCCCATCAATCTAACATCGGCTCATTCGTGCTTTATA
AGATCGAAGATCTTGTTATTAGTAACGGGTATTGGCATTTAGTTTTAACTTGGTTAATTTTCTTTTTGTT
ATGTGTTCTATTTAAATGTAGCCTGCAGCCCCCTCTGTCTTTAATGAAGCTGAAGATTAACGTTAACGTT
AGTGAAGTGTTGTATCCGCTATGAAAGATTTGAATTTTAGAGGTGTGGTCCACTTTAATAACGGCTGCGG
AGTTCTCTGGCTGCACTTCAGCCGCTGTGACTGTCGAAGCAGAGCCCATCAGTTTTTCAGGATCTCGGTG
ATTTTTGAGGCTAGACTATGAACTGAACCGACTGAGAGTGACCGTCCAGAAATGCTTTAGTGTGAAGTCT
CCGCTCACGAGGAGTCCGTGGACTGACTGCAGATCTGTGACGCAGTAACACCCGGCGGCAGACACCCGTT
GAAATGCGGTTGTGTAATTGATCGCAGGCGAGGGTGGAAGAGGATGTGAAACTTCATTTGTGTAAAATTT
AGGGAGTGGTCCTGGTGTGATGAATGTCGAAATCTGTTCCTTTTTACTGAGCCCTACGACTCTGGCTGAG
TGCCACACCGCCGGCAGCCGCAAAGCGGCTCAAACCATTGCCTTTTATGGTAATAATGAGAGAATGCAGA
GGGACTTCCTTTGTCTGGCATATCTGAGGCGCGCGCTGTCACTAGCGCCCACCAGCGGTCAGACTGTAGA
ATGCAGAGCAAAACAGGAAGTTGACTCCAGATGGTCACATGCTTGCTGAAACGCCTCTCCCTGGCAGCAG
TGCAATTCTAACAGTTTCCCTTTCTTTTACAGTTCAGCCTCAAGTTTGTACAAAAAAGCAGGCTGGGCCA
CCATGGTGAGCAAGGGCGAGGAGCTGTTCACCGGGGTGGTGCCCATCCTGGTCGAGCTGGACGGCGACGT
AAACGGCCACAAGTTCAGCGTGTCCGGCGAGGGCGAGGGCGATGCCACCTACGGCAAGCTGACCCTGAAG
TTCATCTGCACCACCGGCAAGCTGCCCGTGCCCTGGCCCACCCTCGTGACCACCCTGACCTACGGCGTGC
AGTGCTTCAGCCGCTACCCCGACCACATGAAGCAGCACGACTTCTTCAAGTCCGCCATGCCCGAAGGCTA
CGTCCAGGAGCGCACCATCTTCTTCAAGGACGACGGCAACTACAAGACCCGCGCCGAGGTGAAGTTCGAG
GGCGACACCCTGGTGAACCGCATCGAGCTGAAGGGCATCGACTTCAAGGAGGACGGCAACATCCTGGGGC
ACAAGCTGGAGTACAACTACAACAGCCACAACGTCTATATCATGGCCGACAAGCAGAAGAACGGCATCAA
GGTGAACTTCAAGATCCGCCACAACATCGAGGACGGCAGCGTGCAGCTCGCCGACCACTACCAGCAGAAC
ACCCCCATCGGCGACGGCCCCGTGCTGCTGCCCGACAACCACTACCTGAGCACCCAGTCCGCCCTGAGCA
AAGACCCCAACGAGAAGCGCGATCACATGGTCCTGCTGGAGTTCGTGACCGCCGCCGGGATCACTCTCGG
CATGGACGAGCTGTACAAGTCCGGACTCAGATCTCGAGCTCAAGCTTCGAATTCTGCAGTCGACGGTACC
GCGGGCCCGGGATCCACCGGATCTAGACACCCAGCTTTCTTGTACAAAGTGGCTCTGTACAAGTACTCAG
ATCTCGAGCTCAAGCTTGCATTAACTAGGGAGTCCACGAGAGGGTCGAGAAGAACTCCAAGGAGAAGGGT
GGAACCCTCACAGCATTTTCGTGTAGATGGTGCAGTAATTTCAGAGAGTACTCCCATAGCTGAGACTATA
AAGGCTTCCAGCAACGACTCCTTAGTGGCCAATAGGTTGACTGGAAATTTCAAGCATGCATCTTCTATTC
TGCCAATCACTGAATTCTCAGACATAACCAGAAGAACACCAAAGAAACCATTGACAAGAGCTGAAGTGGG
AGAAAAAACAGAGGAAAGAAGAGTAGAAAGGGATATTCTGAAGGAAATGTTCCCGTATGAAGCCTCTACT
CCAACCGGAATTAGTGCTAGTTGCCGCAGACCAATCAAAGGTGCTGCCGGCCGGCCGCTCGAGCTCAGTG
ACTTCAGGATGGAAGAATCGTTCTCATCTAAGTACGTCCCGAAGTACGTTCCCTTGGCAGACGTCAAGTC
GGAAAAGACAAAGAAGGGACGCTCCGTTCCCATGTGGATAAAAATGCTGCTGTTTGCTCTCGTGGCGGGT
TTTTTGTTTTTGGTCTATCAAGCTATGGAAACCAACCAAGGAAACCCCTTCACTAATTTTCTTCAAGATA
CTAAAATATCCAACTGAGCAACTTTATTATACATAGTTGATAATTCACTGGCCGTCGTTTTACGGTACCA
TCGATGATGATCCAGACATGATAAGATACATTGATGAGTTTGGACAAACCACAACTAGAATGCAGTGAAA
AAAATGCTTTATTTGTGAAATTTGTGATGCTATTGCTTTATTTGTAACCATTATAAGCTGCAATAAACAA
GTTAACAACAACAATTGCATTCATTTTATGTTTCAGGTTCAGGGGGAGGTGTGGGAGGTTTTTTAAAGCA
AGTAAAACCTCTACAAATGTGGTATGGCTGATTATGATCCTCTAGATCAGATCTGCGAAGATACGGCCAC
GGGTGCTCTTGATCCTGTGGCTGATTTTGGACTGTGCTGCTCGCAGCTGCTGATGAATCACATACTTCCT
CCATTTTCTTCCACTGATTGACTGTTATAATTTCCCTAATTTCCAGGTCAAGGTGCTGTGCATTGTGGTA
ATAGATGTGACATGACGTCACTTCCAAAGGACCAATGAACATGTCTGACCAATTTCATATAATGTGAAAA
CGATTTTCATAGGCAGAATAAATAACATTTAAATTAAACTGGGCATCAGCGCAATTCAATTGGTTTGGTA
ATAGCAAGGGAAAATAGAATGAAGTGATCTCCAAAAAATAAGTACTTTTTGACTGTAAATAAAATTGTAA
GGAGTAAAAAGTACTTTTTTTTCTAAAAAAATGTAATTAAGTAAAAGTAAAAGTATTGATTTTTAATTGT
ACTCAAGTAAAGTAAAAATCCCCAAAAATAATACTTAAGTACAGTAATCAAGTAAAATTACTCAAGTACT
TTACACCTCTGGTTCTTGACCCCCTACCTTCAGCAAGCCCAGCAGATCCACTAGTTCTAGAGCGGCCGCC
ACCGCGGTGGAGCTCCAGCTTTTGTTCCCTTTAGTGAGGGTTAATTGCGCGCTTGGCGTAATCATGGTCA
TAGCTGTTTCCTGTGTGAAATTGTTATCCGCTCACAATTCCACACAACATACGAGCCGGAAGCATAAAGT
GTAAAGCCTGGGGTGCCTAATGAGTGAGCTAACTCACATTAATTGCGTTGCGCTCACTGCCCGCTTTCCA
GTCGGGAAACCTGTCGTGCCAGCTGCATTAATGAATCGGCCAACGCGCGGGGAGAGGCGGTTTGCGTATT
GGGCGCTCTTCCGCTTCCTCGCTCACTGACTCGCTGCGCTCGGTCGTTCGGCTGCGGCGAGCGGTATCAG
CTCACTCAAAGGCGGTAATACGGTTATCCACAGAATCAGGGGATAACGCAGGAAAGAACATGTGAGCAAA
AGGCCAGCAAAAGGCCAGGAACCGTAAAAAGGCCGCGTTGCTGGCGTTTTTCCATAGGCTCCGCCCCCCT
GACGAGCATCACAAAAATCGACGCTCAAGTCAGAGGTGGCGAAACCCGACAGGACTATAAAGATACCAGG
CGTTTCCCCCTGGAAGCTCCCTCGTGCGCTCTCCTGTTCCGACCCTGCCGCTTACCGGATACCTGTCCGC
CTTTCTCCCTTCGGGAAGCGTGGCGCTTTCTCATAGCTCACGCTGTAGGTATCTCAGTTCGGTGTAGGTC
GTTCGCTCCAAGCTGGGCTGTGTGCACGAACCCCCCGTTCAGCCCGACCGCTGCGCCTTATCCGGTAACT
ATCGTCTTGAGTCCAACCCGGTAAGACACGACTTATCGCCACTGGCAGCAGCCACTGGTAACAGGATTAG
CAGAGCGAGGTATGTAGGCGGTGCTACAGAGTTCTTGAAGTGGTGGCCTAACTACGGCTACACTAGAAGA
ACAGTATTTGGTATCTGCGCTCTGCTGAAGCCAGTTACCTTCGGAAAAAGAGTTGGTAGCTCTTGATCCG
GCAAACAAACCACCGCTGGTAGCGGTGGTTTTTTTGTTTGCAAGCAGCAGATTACGCGCAGAAAAAAAGG
ATCTCAAGAAGATCCTTTGATCTTTTCTACGGGGTCTGACGCTCAGTGGAACGAAAACTCACGTTAAGGC
ATTTTGGTCATGAGATTATCAAAAAGGATCTTCACCTAGATCCTTTTAAATTAAAAATGAAGTTTTAAAT
CAATCTAAAGTATATATGAGTAAACTTGGTCTGACAGTTACCAATGCTTAATCAGTGAGGCACCTATCTC
AGCGATCTGTCTATTTCGTTCATCCATAGTTGCCTGACTCCCCGTCGTGTAGATAACTACGATACGGGAG
GGCTTACCATCTGGCCCCAGTGCTGCAATGATACCGCGAGACCCACGCTCACCGGCTCCAGATTTATCAG
CAATAAACCAGCCAGCCGGAAGGGCCGAGCGCAGAAGTGGTCCTGCAACTTTATCCGCCTCCATCCAGTC
TATTAATTGTTGCCGGGAAGCTAGAGTAAGTAGTTCGCCAGTTAATAGTTTGCGCAACGTTGTTGCCATT
GCTACAGGCATCGTGGTGTCACGCTCGTCGTTTGGTATGGCTTCATTCAGCTCCGGTTCCCAACGATCAA
GGCGAGTTACATGATCCCCCATGTTGTGCAAAAAAGCGGTTAGCTCCTTCGGTCCTCCGATCGTTGTCAG
AAGTAAGTTGGCCGCAGTGTTATCACTCATGGTTATGGCAGCACTGCATAATTCTCTTACTGTCATGCCA
TCCGTAAGATGCTTTTCTGTGACTGGTGAGTACTCAACCAAGTCATTCTGAGAATAGTGTATGCGGCGAC
CGAGTTGCTCTTGCCCGGCGTCAATACGGGATAATACCGCGCCACATAGCAGAACTTTAAAAGTGCTCAT
CATTGGAAAACGTTCTTCGGGGCGAAAACTCTCAAGGATCTTACCGCTGTTGAGATCCAGTTCGATGTAA
CCCACTCGTGCACCCAACTGATCTTCAGCATCTTTTACTTTCACCAGCGTTTCTGGGTGAGCAAAAACAG
GAAGGCAAAATGCCGCAAAAAAGGGAATAAGGGCGACACGGAAATGTTGAATACTCATACTCTTCCTTTT
TCAATATTATTGAAGCATTTATCAGGGTTATTGTCTCATGAGCGGATACATATTTGAATGTATTTAGAAA
AATAAACAAATAGGGGTTCCGCGCACATTTCCCCGAAAAGTGCCACCTAAATTGTAAGCGTTAATATTTT
GTTAAAATTCGCGTTAAATTTTTGTTAAATCAGCTCATTTTTTAACCAATAGGCCGAAATCGGCAAAATC
CCTTATAAATCAAAAGAATAGACCGAGATAGGGT
[37 nt withheld, positions 12565-12601]
AAAGAACGTGGACTCCAACGTCAAAGG
[49 nt withheld, positions 12629-12677]
T
[91 nt withheld, positions 12679-12769]
G
[124 nt withheld, positions 12771-12894]
CCCATTCGCCATTCAGGCTGCGCAACTGTTGGGAAGGGCGATCGGTGCGGGCCTCTTCGCTATTACGCCA
GCTGGCGAAAGGGGGATGTGCTGCAAGGCGATTAAGTTGGGTAACGCCAGGGTTTTCCCAGTCACGACGT
T
Features (pLannotate 1.2.2; 22 found; start..end, strand, type, name):
     27..45      +  promoter       T7 promoter: promoter for bacteriophage T7 RNA polymerase
   2483..2503    +  protein_bind   attB4: mutant version of attB; core recombination site for the Gateway® BP reaction BP Clonase™
   7811..7831    +  protein_bind   attB1: mutant version of attB; core recombination site for the Gateway® BP reaction BP Clonase™
   7843..8559    +  CDS            EGFP: EGFP is a basic (constitutively fluorescent) green fluorescent protein published in 1996, derived from Aequorea victoria. It is reported to be a rapidly-maturing weak dimer with moderate acid sensitivity.
   8560..8625    +  misc_feature   MCS: multiple cloning site
   8642..8662    -  protein_bind   attB2: mutant version of attB; core recombination site for the Gateway® BP reaction BP Clonase™
   8675..8697    +  misc_feature   MCS (fragment): multiple cloning site
   8698..9324    +  CDS            Tmpo (fragment): LAP2_RAT - Also known as Lap2. Experimental evidence at protein level: Swiss-Prot protein existence level 1. Binds directly to lamin B1 and chromosomes in a mitotic phosphorylation-regulated manner. May play an important role in nuclear envelope reassembly at the end of mitosis and/or anchoring of the nuclear lamina and interphase chromosomes to the nuclear envelope. From Rattus norvegicus (Rat).
   9353..9373    +  CDS            lacZα (fragment): LacZα fragment of β-galactosidase; lacZ fragment
   9389..9523    -  polyA_signal   SV40 poly(A) signal: SV40 polyadenylation signal
   9546..9629    -  CDS            large T antigen (fragment): large T antigen from SV40 (simian virus 40)
  10195..10235   -  misc_feature   MCS (fragment): pBluescript multiple cloning site
  10248..10266   -  promoter       T3 promoter: promoter for bacteriophage T3 RNA polymerase
  10309..10331   -  protein_bind   lac operator (fragment): The lac repressor binds to the lac operator to inhibit transcription in E. coli. This inhibition can be relieved by adding lactose or isopropyl-β-D-thiogalactopyranoside (IPTG). lac repressor encoded by lacI
  10335..10365   -  promoter       lac promoter: promoter for the E. coli lac operon
  10380..10401   -  protein_bind   CAP binding site: CAP binding activates transcription in the presence of cAMP. E. coli catabolite activator protein
  10414..10506   -  CDS            lacI (fragment): lac repressor; lacI; The lac repressor binds to the lac operator to inhibit transcription in E. coli. This inhibition can be relieved by adding lactose or isopropyl-β-D-thiogalactopyranoside (IPTG).
  10689..11277   -  rep_origin     ori: high-copy-number ColE1/pMB1/pBR322/pUC origin of replication
  11448..12308   -  CDS            AmpR: β-lactamase; bla; confers resistance to ampicillin, carbenicillin, and related antibiotics
  12309..12413   -  promoter       AmpR promoter: bla
  12466..12894   -  rep_origin     f1 ori (sequence partly withheld): f1 bacteriophage origin of replication; arrow indicates direction of (+) strand synthesis
  12899..19      -  CDS            lacZα (fragment) (across the origin): LacZα fragment of β-galactosidase; lacZ fragment
