[The description below was written by a language model from this plasmid's Addgene catalogue record and pLannotate feature annotations shown in this document.]
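Description:
bactin:GFP-LAP2b is a roughly 13 kb Gateway-assembled transgenesis plasmid built in the GWpTol2Dest(R4-R3)pA destination backbone. The backbone name indicates a Tol2 transposon vector, although the Tol2 arms themselves are not annotated in the feature table. The repository lists the vector type as bacterial expression, but the stated purpose is transgenesis with ubiquitous expression, so bacteria serve only for propagation. The pBluescript-like backbone carries a high-copy ColE1/pUC origin, an f1 origin, and an ampicillin resistance gene with its own promoter. It also retains T7 and T3 promoters, lac promoter/operator elements and lacZα fragments, which play no role in the transgene.

The payload is a three-part Gateway assembly. About 5.3 kb of unannotated sequence lies between the attB4 and attB1 sites, which is the position of the 5' promoter element. From the construct name this is presumably a beta-actin promoter, but the annotation does not identify it or its species. Between attB1 and attB2 sits EGFP followed by a short multiple cloning site. Downstream of attB2 is a fragment of rat Tmpo (LAP2), so the GFP tag is N-terminal to LAP2b as recorded. Only part of the Tmpo coding sequence is annotated, suggesting a partial rather than full-length LAP2. An SV40 polyadenylation signal is annotated just downstream, on the opposite strand.

LAP2 binds lamin B1 and chromosomes at the nuclear envelope, so the fusion should act as a broadly expressed green nuclear envelope marker. The associated publication concerns auxin-dependent, nanobody-mediated degradation of fluorescent proteins, suggesting use as a GFP-tagged target, though the record does not say so explicitly.
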