Addgene plasmid #105980: bactin:GFP-LAP2b
Purpose: transgenesis, ubiquitous expression
Depositing lab: Caren Norden. Depositing organization: Max Planck Institute of Molecular Cell Biology and Genetics. Publication: Conditional control of fluorescent protein degradation by an auxin-dependent nanobody. Daniel K, Icha J, Horenburg C, Muller D, Norden C, Mansfeld J. Nat Commun. 2018 Aug 17;9(1):3297. doi: 10.1038/s41467-018-05855-5. PubMed 30120238.
Backbone
  Vector backbone: GWpTol2Dest(R4-R3)pA
  Vector type: Bacterial Expression
Growth in bacteria
  Bacterial resistance: Ampicillin, 100 μg/mL
  Growth temperature: 37°C
  Growth strain: DH5alpha
  Copy number: High Copy
Gene/Insert
  Gene/Insert name: LAP2b
  Species: R. norvegicus (rat)
  Tag / fusion protein: GFP (N terminal on insert)
  Cloning method: Gateway Cloning
Terms and licenses: Academic/Nonprofit Terms; Industry Terms: Not Available to Industry
How to cite: bactin:GFP-LAP2b was a gift from Caren Norden (Addgene plasmid # 105980 ; http://n2t.net/addgene:105980 ; RRID:Addgene_105980)
